>Addgene plasmid #35234 | col6a2_R (OZ594) | depositor partial sequence | sequence record 42890 | col6a2_R (OZ594) sequence 270 bps
TCTAGACCCGGGGAGCGCCCCTTCCAGTGTCGCATTTGCATGCGGAACTTTTCGACCAACCAGGCATTGG
GTGTTCATACCCGTACTCATACCGGTGAAAAACCGTTTCAGTGTCGGATCTGTATGCGAAATTTCTCCGT
TCGTCATAACTTGACCCGTCATCTACGTACGCACACCGGCGAGAAGCCATTCCAATGCCGAATATGCATG
CGCAACTTCAGTCAGCCACATCATTTGCCACGTCACCTAAAAACCCACCTGAGGGGATCC
