>Addgene plasmid #35234 | col6a2_R (OZ594) | addgene partial sequence | sequence record 44588 | OK-61
AAAATCCAAGCTTTGGCGGCCGCTGACTACAAAGACGATGATGACAAATCTAGACCCGGGGAGCGCCCCT
TCCAGTGTCGCATTTGCATGCGGAACTTTTCGACCAACCAGGCATTGGGTGTTCATACCCGTACTCATAC
CGGTGAAAAACCGTTTCAGTGTCGGATCTGTATGCGAAATTTCTCCGTTCGTCATAACTTGACCCGTCAT
CTACGTACGCACACCGGCGAGAAGCCATTCCAATGCCGAATATGCATGCGCAACTTCAGTCAGCCACATC
ATTTGCCACGTCACCTAAAAACCCACCTGAGGGGATCCTCTGCACAGTAGTAACTAGAGACTAGAAAAAG
GCCGACAAGTCCCGCTCCGCTGAAGATCCTGGCGTAATAGCGAAGAGGCCCGCACCGATCGCCCTTCCCA
ACAGTTGCGCAGCCTGAATGGCGAATGGG
[124 nt withheld, positions 450-573]
C
[91 nt withheld, positions 575-665]
A
[49 nt withheld, positions 667-715]
CCTTTGACGTTGGAGTCCACGTTCTTT
[37 nt withheld, positions 743-779]
ACCCTATCTCGGTCTATTCTTTTGATTTATAAGGGATTT
