[The description below was written by a language model from this plasmid's Addgene catalogue record.]
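Description:
col6a2_R (OZ594) is a low-copy bacterial plasmid built on the MG414 backbone (about 5.5 kb without insert) that carries an engineered zinc finger array directed against one half-site of a target sequence in the zebrafish (D. rerio) gene col6a2. It is selected with kanamycin and has to be maintained in a host that supplies the lacIq allele of the lac repressor. This suggests the array is under lac-regulated expression, although the record does not name the promoter or the origin of replication. The insert is roughly 270 bp and sits between XbaI and BamHI sites, both of which are preserved, so the array can be excised as a cassette. The plasmid contains no col6a2 sequence; it encodes only the DNA-binding protein module designed to recognise that locus.

The construct is a source of a zinc finger module, not a ready-to-use nuclease. To make a functional zinc finger nuclease, the array must be subcloned into a separate expression vector that fuses it to the FokI cleavage domain. The choice of vector depends on the spacer length between the two half-sites (5–6 bp versus 7 bp), and some of the suggested vectors carry FokI mutations that enforce heterodimerisation. The array must also be paired with the complementary left-hand array, col6a2_L (OZ593), so that the two FokI domains dimerise across the target and introduce a targeted mutation. The array comes from the OPEN (oligomerized pool engineering) selection platform. It gave about 4.9-fold activation on its intended binding site in a bacterial two-hybrid assay, but according to the record it had not been tested for nuclease activity at the endogenous locus.
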