Addgene plasmid #35234: col6a2_R (OZ594)
Depositing lab: Keith Joung. Depositing organization: Massachusetts General Hospital. Publication: Rapid "open-source" engineering of customized zinc-finger nucleases for highly efficient gene modification. Maeder ML, Thibodeau-Beganny S, Osiak A, Wright DA, Anthony RM, Eichtinger M, Jiang T, Foley JE, Winfrey RJ, Townsend JA, Unger-Wallace E, Sander JD, Muller-Lerch F, Fu F, Pearlberg J, Goebel C, Dassie JP, Pruett-Miller SM, Porteus MH, Sgroi DC, Iafrate AJ, Dobbs D, McCray PB, Cathomen T, Voytas DF, Joung JK. Mol Cell. 2008 Jul 25. 31(2):294-301. 10.1016/j.molcel.2008.06.016 PubMed 18657511.
Backbone
  Vector backbone: MG414
  Backbone size w/o insert (bp): 5493
  Vector type: Zebrafish Targeting
Growth in bacteria
  Bacterial resistance: Kanamycin, 50 μg/mL
  Growth temperature: 37°C
  Growth strain: XL1 Blue
  Growth instructions: Requires a bacterial strain such as XL1 Blue, that expresses the lacIq allele of lac repressor
  Copy number: Low Copy
Gene/Insert
  Gene/Insert name: Zinc finger array targeting col6a2 (alt name: col6a2)
  Species: D. rerio (zebrafish)
  Insert size (bp): 270
  Entrez Gene: col6a2
  Cloning method: Restriction Enzyme; 5′ cloning site XbaI (not destroyed); 3′ cloning site BamHI (not destroyed)
  Sequencing primers: 5′ OK.61 GGGTAGTACGATGACGGAACCTGTC
Terms and licenses: Academic/Nonprofit Terms; Industry Terms: Not Available to Industry
Depositor comments: This plasmid encodes a zinc finger array targeting half of a target sequence in the zebrafish gene col6a2. Please note that this plasmid does NOT contain the col6a2 sequence. Users must order the complementary plasmid col6a2_L (OZ593) [Addgene plasmid 35233] in order to create a zinc finger nuclease (ZFN) pair to introduce targeted mutations into this specific zebrafish gene. Users will also need to clone the zinc finger (ZF) insert of this plasmid into a zinc finger nuclease (ZFN) vector to express a FOKI fusion product. Examples of possible ZFN expression vectors that can be used are: pST1374 (Addgene plasmid 13426), pMLM290/292 (Addgene plasmids 21872 & 21873), pMLM800/802 (Addgene plasmids 27202 & 27203). The difference between pMLM800/802 and pMLM290/292 is the length of the “spacer” sequence in the full ZFN target site. If the spacer is 7 bp, scientists should use pMLM800/802. If the spacer is 5 or 6 bps, scientists should use pMLM290/292. pMLM290/292 is identical to pST1374 except that it harbors two mutations in the FokI nuclease domain (Q486E, I499L; aka the “-“ mutation see Miller et al., Nat. Biotech 2007, PMID 17603475) which confers heterodimeric behavior on these domains This zinc finger array was tested for binding activity to the sequence 5'-GGTGATGTTC-3' in a bacterial two hybrid assay, and resulted in 4.86 fold activation. However, this array has not yet been tested for activity as a zinc finger nuclease (i.e. for its ability to induce mutations at the intended locus). Scientists using this zinc finger array in a publication should notify and acknowledge NIH grant number R01 GM088040 in the publication. Other Articles: "Oligomerized pool engineering (OPEN): an 'open-source' protocol for making customized zinc-finger arrays." Maeder ML et al. (Nat Protoc. 2009 Sept 17. 4(10):1471-1501. Pubmed ID: 19798082) "Targeted mutagenesis in zebrafish using customized zinc-finger nucleases." Foley JE et al. (Nat Protoc. 2009 Dec 3. 4(12):1855-1867. Pubmed ID: 20010934)
How to cite: col6a2_R (OZ594) was a gift from Keith Joung (Addgene plasmid # 35234 ; http://n2t.net/addgene:35234 ; RRID:Addgene_35234)
